>Addgene plasmid #193810 | pCDNA5/FRT-ChemoY | addgene full sequence | sequence record 381725 | Addgene NGS Result
GACGGATCGGGAGATCTCCCGATCCCCTATGGTGCACTCTCAGTACAATCTGCTCTGATGCCGCATAGTT
AAGCCAGTATCTGCTCCCTGCTTGTGTGTTGGAGGTCGCTGAGTAGTGCGCGAGCAAAATTTAAGCTACA
ACAAGGCAAGGCTTGACCGACAATTGCATGAAGAAGCTGCTTAGGGTTAGGCGTTTTGCGCTGCTTCGCG
ATGTACGGGCCAGATATACGCGTTGACATTGATTATTGACTAGTTATTAATAGTAATCAATTACGGGGTC
ATTAGTTCATAGCCCATATATGGAGTTCCGCGTTACATAACTTACGATAAATGGCCCGCCTGGCTGACCG
CCCAACGACCCCCGCCCATTGACGTCAATAATGACGTATGTTCCCATAGTAACGCCAATAGGGACTTTCC
ATTGACGTCAATGGGTGGAGTATTTACGGTAAACTGCCCACTTGGCAGTACATCAAGTGTATCATATGCC
AAGTACGCCCCCTATTGACGTCAATGACGGTAAATGGCCCGCCTGGCATTATGCCCAGTACATGACCTTA
TGGGACTTTCCTACTTGGCAGTACATCTACGTATTAGTCATCGCTATTACCATGGTGATGCGGTTTTGGC
AGTACATCAATGGGCGTGGATAGCGGTTTGACTCACGGGGATTTCCAAGTCTCCACCCCATTGACGTCAA
TGGGAGTTTGTTTTGGCACCAAAATCAACGGGACTTTCCAAAATGTCGTAACAACTCCGCCCCATTGACG
CAAATGGGCGGTAGGCGTGTACGGTGGGAGGTCTATATAAGCAGAGCTCTCTGGCTAACTAGAGAACCCA
CTGCTTACTGGCTTATCGAAATTAATACGACTCACTATAGGGAGACCCAAGCTGGCTAGCGTTTAAACTT
ACCACCATGGTGAGCAAGGGCGAGGAGCTGTTCACCGGGGTGGTGCCCATCCTGGTCGAGCTGGACGGCG
ACGTAAACGGCCACAAGTTCAGCGTGTCCGGCGAGGGCGAGGGCGATGCCACCTACGGCAAGCTGACCCT
GAAGCTGATCTGCACCACCGGCAAGCTGCCCGTGCCCTGGCCCACCCTCGTGACCACCCTGGGCTACGGC
CTGCAGTGCTTCGCCCGCTACCCCGACCACATGAAGCAGCACGACTTCTTCAAGTCCGCCATGCCCGAAG
GCTACGTCCAGGAGCGCACCATCTTCTTCAAGGACGACGGCAACTACAAGACCCGCGCCGAGGTGAAGTT
CGAGGGCGACACCCTGGTGAACCGCATCGAGCTGAAGGGCATCGACTTCAAGGAGGACGGCAACATCCTG
GGGCACAAGCTGGAGTACAACTACAACAGCCACAACGTCTATATCACCGCCGACAAGCAGAAGAACGGCA
TCAAGGCCAACTTCAAGATCCGCCACAACATCGAGGACGGCGGCGTGCAGCTCGCCGACCACTACCAGCA
GAACACCCCCATCGGCGACGGCCCCGTGCTGCTGCCCGACAACCACTACCTGAGCTACCAGTCCAAACTG
AGCAAAGACCCCAACGAGAAGCGCGATCACATGGTCCTGCTGGAGTTCGTGCGCGCCGCCGGGATCACTC
TCGGCATGGACGAGCTGTACAAGATCGGTACTGGCTTTCCATTCGACCCCCATTATGTGGAAGTCCTGGG
CGAGCGCATGCACTACGTCGATGTTGGTCCGCGCGATGGCACCCCTGTGCTGTTCCTGCACGGTAACCCG
ACCTCCTCCTACGTGTGGCGCAACATCATCCCGCATGTTGCACCGACCCATCGCTGCATTGCTCCAGACC
TGATCGGTATGGGCAAATCCGACAAACCAGACCTGGGTTATTTCTTCGACGACCACGTCCGCTTCATGGA
TGCCTTCATCGAAGCCCTGGGTCTGGAAGAGGTCGTCCTGGTCATTCACGACTGGGGCTCCGCTCTGGGT
TTCCACTGGGCCAAGCGCAATCCAGAGCGCGTCAAAGGTATTGCATTTATGGAGTTCATCCGCCCTATCC
CGACCTGGGACGAATGGCCACGCTTTGCCCGCCGCACCTTCCAGGCCTTCCGCACCACCGACGTCGGCCG
CAAGCTGATCATCGATCAGAACGTTTTTATCGAGGGTACGCTGCCGATGGGTGTCGTCCGCCCGCTGACT
GAAGTCGAGATGGACCATTACCGCGAGCCGTTCCTGAATCCTGTTGACCGCGAGCCACTGTGGCGCTTCC
CAAACGAGCTGCCAATCGCCGGTGAGCCAGCGAACATCGTCGCGCTGGTCGAAGAATACATGGACTGGCT
GCACCAGTCCCCTGTCCCGAAGCTGCTGTTCTGGGGCACCCCAGGCGTTCTGATCCCACCGGCCGAAGCC
GCTCGCCTGGCCAAAAGCCTGCCTAACTGCAAGGCTGTGGACATCGGCCCGGGTGAAAATCTGCTGCAAG
AAGACAACCCGGACCTGATCGGCAGCGAGATCGCGCGCTGGCTGTCTACTCTGGAGATTTCCGGTTAGTC
TAGAGGGCCCGTTTAAACCCGCTGATCAGCCTCGACTGTGCCTTCTAGTTGCCAGCCATCTGTTGTTTGC
CCCTCCCCCGTGCCTTCCTTGACCCTGGAAGGTGCCACTCCCACTGTCCTTTCCTAATAAAATGAGGAAA
TTGCATCGCATTGTCTGAGTAGGTGTCATTCTATTCTGGGGGGTGGGGTGGGGCAGGACAGCAAGGGGGA
GGATTGGGAAGACAATAGCAGGCATGCTGGGGATGCGGTGGGCTCTATGGCTTCTGAGGCGGAAAGAACC
AGCTGGGGCTCTAGGGGGTATCCCC
[124 nt withheld, positions 2826-2949]
C
[91 nt withheld, positions 2951-3041]
AGGGTGATGGTTCACGTACCTAGAAGTTCCTATTCCGAAGTTCCTATTCTCTAGAAAGTATAGGAACTTC
CTTGGCCAAAAAGCCTGAACTCACCGCGACGTCTGTCGAGAAGTTTCTGATCGAAAAGTTCGACAGCGTC
TCCGACCTGATGCAGCTCTCGGAGGGCGAAGAATCTCGTGCTTTCAGCTTCGATGTAGGAGGGCGTGGAT
ATGTCCTGCGGGTAAATAGCTGCGCCGATGGTTTCTACAAAGATCGTTATGTTTATCGGCACTTTGCATC
GGCCGCGCTCCCGATTCCGGAAGTGCTTGACATTGGGGAATTCAGCGAGAGCCTGACCTATTGCATCTCC
CGCCGTGCACAGGGTGTCACGTTGCAAGACCTGCCTGAAACCGAACTGCCCGCTGTTCTGCAGCCGGTCG
CGGAGGCCATGGATGCGATCGCTGCGGCCGATCTTAGCCAGACGAGCGGGTTCGGCCCATTCGGACCGCA
AGGAATCGGTCAATACACTACATGGCGTGATTTCATATGCGCGATTGCTGATCCCCATGTGTATCACTGG
CAAACTGTGATGGACGACACCGTCAGTGCGTCCGTCGCGCAGGCTCTCGATGAGCTGATGCTTTGGGCCG
AGGACTGCCCCGAAGTCCGGCACCTCGTGCACGCGGATTTCGGCTCCAACAATGTCCTGACGGACAATGG
CCGCATAACAGCGGTCATTGACTGGAGCGAGGCGATGTTCGGGGATTCCCAATACGAGGTCGCCAACATC
TTCTTCTGGAGGCCGTGGTTGGCTTGTATGGAGCAGCAGACGCGCTACTTCGAGCGGAGGCATCCGGAGC
TTGCAGGATCGCCGCGGCTCCGGGCGTATATGCTCCGCATTGGTCTTGACCAACTCTATCAGAGCTTGGT
TGACGGCAATTTCGATGATGCAGCTTGGGCGCAGGGTCGATGCGACGCAATCGTCCGATCCGGAGCCGGG
ACTGTCGGGCGTACACAAATCGCCCGCAGAAGCGCGGCCGTCTGGACCGATGGCTGTGTAGAAGTACTCG
CCGATAGTGGAAACCGACGCCCCAGCACTCGTCCGAGGGCAAAGGAATAGCACGTACTACGAGATTTCGA
TTCCACCGCCGCCTTCTATGAAAGGTTGGGCTTCGGAATCGTTTTCCGGGACGCCGGCTGGATGATCCTC
CAGCGCGGGGATCTCATGCTGGAGTTCTTCGCCCACCCCAACTTGTTTATTGCAGCTTATAATGGTTACA
AATAAAGCAATAGCATCACAAATTTCACAAATAAAGCATTTTTTTCACTGCATTCTAGTTGTGGTTTGTC
CAAACTCATCAATGTATCTTATCATGTCTGTATACCGTCGACCTCTAGCTAGAGCTTGGCGTAATCATGG
TCATAGCTGTTTCCTGTGTGAAATTGTTATCCGCTCACAATTCCACACAACATACGAGCCGGAAGCATAA
AGTGTAAAGCCTGGGGTGCCTAATGAGTGAGCTAACTCACATTAATTGCGTTGCGCTCACTGCCCGCTTT
CCAGTCGGGAAACCTGTCGTGCCAGCTGCATTAATGAATCGGCCAACGCGCGGGGAGAGGCGGTTTGCGT
ATTGGGCGCTCTTCCGCTTCCTCGCTCACTGACTCGCTGCGCTCGGTCGTTCGGCTGCGGCGAGCGGTAT
CAGCTCACTCAAAGGCGGTAATACGGTTATCCACAGAATCAGGGGATAACGCAGGAAAGAACATGTGAGC
AAAAGGCCAGCAAAAGGCCAGGAACCGTAAAAAGGCCGCGTTGCTGGCGTTTTTCCATAGGCTCCGCCCC
CCTGACGAGCATCACAAAAATCGACGCTCAAGTCAGAGGTGGCGAAACCCGACAGGACTATAAAGATACC
AGGCGTTTCCCCCTGGAAGCTCCCTCGTGCGCTCTCCTGTTCCGACCCTGCCGCTTACCGGATACCTGTC
CGCCTTTCTCCCTTCGGGAAGCGTGGCGCTTTCTCATAGCTCACGCTGTAGGTATCTCAGTTCGGTGTAG
GTCGTTCGCTCCAAGCTGGGCTGTGTGCACGAACCCCCCGTTCAGCCCGACCGCTGCGCCTTATCCGGTA
ACTATCGTCTTGAGTCCAACCCGGTAAGACACGACTTATCGCCACTGGCAGCAGCCACTGGTAACAGGAT
TAGCAGAGCGAGGTATGTAGGCGGTGCTACAGAGTTCTTGAAGTGGTGGCCTAACTACGGCTACACTAGA
AGAACAGTATTTGGTATCTGCGCTCTGCTGAAGCCAGTTACCTTCGGAAAAAGAGTTGGTAGCTCTTGAT
CCGGCAAACAAACCACCGCTGGTAGCGGTGGTTTTTTTGTTTGCAAGCAGCAGATTACGCGCAGAAAAAA
AGGATCTCAAGAAGATCCTTTGATCTTTTCTACGGGGTCTGACGCTCAGTGGAACGAAAACTCACGTTAA
GGGATTTTGGTCATGAGATTATCAAAAAGGATCTTCACCTAGATCCTTTTAAATTAAAAATGAAGTTTTA
AATCAATCTAAAGTATATATGAGTAAACTTGGTCTGACAGTTACCAATGCTTAATCAGTGAGGCACCTAT
CTCAGCGATCTGTCTATTTCGTTCATCCATAGTTGCCTGACTCCCCGTCGTGTAGATAACTACGATACGG
GAGGGCTTACCATCTGGCCCCAGTGCTGCAATGATACCGCGAGACCCACGCTCACCGGCTCCAGATTTAT
CAGCAATAAACCAGCCAGCCGGAAGGGCCGAGCGCAGAAGTGGTCCTGCAACTTTATCCGCCTCCATCCA
GTCTATTAATTGTTGCCGGGAAGCTAGAGTAAGTAGTTCGCCAGTTAATAGTTTGCGCAACGTTGTTGCC
ATTGCTACAGGCATCGTGGTGTCACGCTCGTCGTTTGGTATGGCTTCATTCAGCTCCGGTTCCCAACGAT
CAAGGCGAGTTACATGATCCCCCATGTTGTGCAAAAAAGCGGTTAGCTCCTTCGGTCCTCCGATCGTTGT
CAGAAGTAAGTTGGCCGCAGTGTTATCACTCATGGTTATGGCAGCACTGCATAATTCTCTTACTGTCATG
CCATCCGTAAGATGCTTTTCTGTGACTGGTGAGTACTCAACCAAGTCATTCTGAGAATAGTGTATGCGGC
GACCGAGTTGCTCTTGCCCGGCGTCAATACGGGATAATACCGCGCCACATAGCAGAACTTTAAAAGTGCT
CATCATTGGAAAACGTTCTTCGGGGCGAAAACTCTCAAGGATCTTACCGCTGTTGAGATCCAGTTCGATG
TAACCCACTCGTGCACCCAACTGATCTTCAGCATCTTTTACTTTCACCAGCGTTTCTGGGTGAGCAAAAA
CAGGAAGGCAAAATGCCGCAAAAAAGGGAATAAGGGCGACACGGAAATGTTGAATACTCATACTCTTCCT
TTTTCAATATTATTGAAGCATTTATCAGGGTTATTGTCTCATGAGCGGATACATATTTGAATGTATTTAG
AAAAATAAACAAATAGGGGTTCCGCGCACATTTCCCCGAAAAGTGCCACCTGACGTC
Features (pLannotate 1.2.2; 21 found; start..end, strand, type, name):
     28..80      -  misc_feature   bom (fragment): basis of mobility region from pBR322
    235..614     +  enhancer       CMV enhancer: human cytomegalovirus immediate early enhancer
    615..818     +  promoter       CMV promoter: human cytomegalovirus (CMV) immediate early promoter
    814..847     +  LTR            5' LTR (truncated) (fragment): truncated 5' long terminal repeat (LTR) from HIV-1
    863..881     +  promoter       T7 promoter: promoter for bacteriophage T7 RNA polymerase
    917..1633    +  CDS            mVenus: mVenus is a basic (constitutively fluorescent) yellow fluorescent protein published in 2006, derived from Aequorea victoria. It is reported to be a rapidly-maturing monomer with moderate acid sensitivity.
   1634..2514    +  CDS            HaloTag® (fragment): modified bacterial dehalogenase that forms covalent bonds with chloroalkane derivatives
   2556..2780    +  polyA_signal   bGH poly(A) signal: bovine growth hormone polyadenylation signal
   2784..2805    +  promoter       SV40 promoter (fragment): SV40 enhancer and early promoter
   2826..3059    +  rep_origin     f1 ori (fragment) (sequence partly withheld): f1 bacteriophage origin of replication; arrow indicates direction of (+) strand synthesis
   3064..3111    +  protein_bind   FRT: FLP-mediated recombination occurs in the 8-bp core sequence TCTAGAAA (Turan and Bode, 2011). FLP recombinase from the Saccharomyces cerevisiae 2μ plasmid
   3119..4141    +  CDS            HygR: aminoglycoside phosphotransferase from E. coli; aph(4)-Ia; confers resistance to hygromycin
   4151..4276    +  CDS            ble (fragment): BLE_KLEPN - Experimental evidence at protein level: Swiss-Prot protein existence level 1. Binding protein with a strong affinity to the bleomycin family of antibiotics. Binds to CL990; an antimitotic-antibiotic compound. From Klebsiella pneumoniae.
   4271..4392    +  polyA_signal   SV40 poly(A) signal: SV40 polyadenylation signal
   4465..4481    -  protein_bind   lac operator: The lac repressor binds to the lac operator to inhibit transcription in E. coli. This inhibition can be relieved by adding lactose or isopropyl-β-D-thiogalactopyranoside (IPTG). lac repressor encoded by lacI
   4489..4519    -  promoter       lac promoter: promoter for the E. coli lac operon
   4534..4555    -  protein_bind   CAP binding site: CAP binding activates transcription in the presence of cAMP. E. coli catabolite activator protein
   4568..4660    -  CDS            lacI (fragment): lac repressor; lacI; The lac repressor binds to the lac operator to inhibit transcription in E. coli. This inhibition can be relieved by adding lactose or isopropyl-β-D-thiogalactopyranoside (IPTG).
   4843..5431    -  rep_origin     ori: high-copy-number ColE1/pMB1/pBR322/pUC origin of replication
   5602..6462    -  CDS            AmpR: β-lactamase; bla; confers resistance to ampicillin, carbenicillin, and related antibiotics
   6463..6567    -  promoter       AmpR promoter: bla
