[The description below was written by a language model from this plasmid's Addgene catalogue record and pLannotate feature annotations shown in this document.]
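Description:
pCDNA5/FRT-ChemoY is a mammalian expression plasmid of about 6.6 kb, built on the pcDNA5/FRT backbone, that drives CMV-promoted overexpression of the synthetic protein ChemoY in mammalian cell lines. It is propagated in E. coli as a high-copy plasmid through a ColE1/pUC-type origin and selected with ampicillin via the bla gene and its own promoter. The annotation also picks up short backbone remnants (fragments of an f1 origin, lac promoter/operator region, bom, SV40 promoter and ble) that play no evident role in the construct's function.

The expression cassette consists of the human CMV immediate-early enhancer and promoter, followed by a T7 promoter and an open reading frame of roughly 1.6 kb, terminated by the bovine growth hormone polyadenylation signal. The feature table shows this reading frame as an mVenus coding sequence fused directly to HaloTag, a modified bacterial dehalogenase that bonds covalently to chloroalkane ligands. The record lists engineered substitutions in both parts (A206K and T225R in Venus; E143R, E147R and L271E in HaloTag7) and a C-terminal 10xHis tag, which was not separately annotated. The associated publication concerns multicolor biosensors with large dynamic ranges, so pairing a yellow fluorescent protein with a ligand-labelable HaloTag fits that context, although the record does not spell out the mechanism.

Downstream lies an FRT site placed immediately ahead of a hygromycin resistance gene with an SV40 poly(A) signal. In this backbone design, FLP recombinase can integrate the plasmid at a genomic FRT site in a compatible host line, allowing hygromycin selection of stable, single-locus integrants. The plasmid can also be used for transient transfection.
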