Addgene plasmid #193810: pCDNA5/FRT-ChemoY
Purpose: CMV overexpression of ChemoY in mammalian cell lines
Depositing lab: Julien Hiblot. Depositing organization: Max Planck Institute for Medical Research. Publication: A general method for the development of multicolor biosensors with large dynamic ranges. Hellweg L, Edenhofer A, Barck L, Huppertz MC, Frei MS, Tarnawski M, Bergner A, Koch B, Johnsson K, Hiblot J. Nat Chem Biol. 2023 Jun 8. doi: 10.1038/s41589-023-01350-1. PubMed 37291200.
Backbone
  Vector backbone: pcDNA5/FRT
  Backbone size w/o insert (bp): 5000
  Vector type: Mammalian Expression
  Selectable markers: Hygromycin
Growth in bacteria
  Bacterial resistance: Ampicillin, 100 μg/mL
  Growth temperature: 37°C
  Growth strain: DH5alpha
  Copy number: High Copy
Gene/Insert
  Gene/Insert name: ChemoY
  Species: Synthetic
  Insert size (bp): 1600
  Mutation: Venus:A206K, T225R; HT7: E143R, E147R, L271E
  Promoter: CMV
  Tag / fusion protein: 10xHis (C terminal on insert)
  Cloning method: Gibson Cloning
Terms and licenses: Academic/Nonprofit Terms; Industry Terms: Not Available to Industry
How to cite: pCDNA5/FRT-ChemoY was a gift from Julien Hiblot (Addgene plasmid # 193810 ; http://n2t.net/addgene:193810 ; RRID:Addgene_193810)
